Addgene plasmid #86763: HA-PRAS40 F129A
Purpose: N-terminal HA-tagged protein expression in mammalian cells
Depositing lab: Do-Hyung Kim. Depositing organization: University of Minnesota. Publication: mTORC1 Coordinates Protein Synthesis and Immunoproteasome Formation via PRAS40 to Prevent Accumulation of Protein Stress. Yun YS, Kim KH, Tschida B, Sachs Z, Noble-Orcutt KE, Moriarity BS, Ai T, Ding R, Williams J, Chen L, Largaespada D, Kim DH. Mol Cell. 2016 Feb 18;61(4):625-39. doi: 10.1016/j.molcel.2016.01.013. Epub 2016 Feb 11. PubMed 26876939.
Backbone
  Vector backbone: pRK5
  Vector type: Mammalian Expression
Growth in bacteria
  Bacterial resistance: Ampicillin, 100 μg/mL
  Growth temperature: 37°C
  Growth strain: DH5alpha
  Copy number: Unknown
Gene/Insert
  Gene/Insert name: human PRAS40
  Species: H. sapiens (human)
  Insert size (bp): 771
  Mutation: F129A
  Entrez Gene: AKT1S1 (a.k.a. Lobe, PRAS40)
  Promoter: CMV
  Tag / fusion protein: HA (N terminal on insert)
  Cloning method: Unknown
  Sequencing primers: 5′ CMV-F
Terms and licenses: Academic/Nonprofit Terms; Industry Terms: Not Available to Industry
Depositor comments: Image# 2988653
How to cite: HA-PRAS40 F129A was a gift from Do-Hyung Kim (Addgene plasmid # 86763 ; http://n2t.net/addgene:86763 ; RRID:Addgene_86763)
