[The description below was written by a language model from this plasmid's Addgene catalogue record and pLannotate feature annotations shown in this document.]
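Description:
HA-PRAS40 F129A is a mammalian expression plasmid built on the pRK5 backbone (about 5.5 kb in the sequenced record) for producing an N-terminally HA-tagged form of human PRAS40, the product of the AKT1S1 gene. It is propagated in E. coli using a high-copy ColE1/pUC-type origin and selected with ampicillin through the β-lactamase gene and its own promoter. The backbone also carries an M13 phage origin, which allows single-stranded DNA production, along with leftover fragments of lacZα, lacI, rop and bom and a lac promoter/operator region. These are vector remnants with no evident role in the intended use.

The expression cassette is driven by the human cytomegalovirus immediate early enhancer and promoter, followed by a fragment of CMV intron A and an SP6 phage promoter that could support in vitro transcription. The annotated AKT1S1 coding sequence of roughly 770 bp sits downstream and is terminated by an SV40 polyadenylation signal. An SV40 enhancer/early promoter region lies after the cassette. The HA tag listed in the catalogue entry is not separately annotated in the feature table, though it presumably lies in the unannotated stretch just upstream of the coding sequence. A short match to an immunoglobulin heavy chain signal sequence is also flagged there, and its significance is not stated. No mammalian selection marker is annotated, so the plasmid appears suited to transient transfection.

The insert carries an F129A substitution. The record does not explain its functional effect, but the associated publication concerns mTORC1 signalling through PRAS40 in protein synthesis and immunoproteasome formation. This suggests use as a point mutant for comparison with wild-type PRAS40, with the HA epitope allowing detection or immunoprecipitation.
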