Features (pLannotate 1.2.2; 20 found; start..end, strand, type, name):
     14..393     +  enhancer       CMV enhancer: human cytomegalovirus immediate early enhancer
    394..597     +  promoter       CMV promoter: human cytomegalovirus (CMV) immediate early promoter
    733..776     +  intron         CMV intron (fragment): modified intron A from human cytomegalovirus
    828..846     +  promoter       SP6 promoter: promoter for bacteriophage SP6 RNA polymerase
    850..887     +  CDS            IgH signal sequence (fragment): signal sequence from the mouse immunoglobulin heavy chain variable region
   1032..1799    +  CDS            AKT1S1 (sequence partly withheld): AKTS1_HUMAN - Also known as PRAS40 From Homo sapiens (Human).
   1849..1983    +  polyA_signal   SV40 poly(A) signal: SV40 polyadenylation signal
   2052..2409    +  promoter       SV40 promoter: SV40 enhancer and early promoter
   2428..2582    +  CDS            lacZα (fragment): LacZα fragment of β-galactosidase; lacZ fragment
   2588..2639    -  misc_feature   bom (fragment): basis of mobility region from pBR322
   2658..3038    +  rep_origin     M13 ori (sequence partly withheld): M13 bacteriophage origin of replication; arrow indicates direction of (+) strand synthesis
   3114..3163    -  misc_feature   bom (fragment): basis of mobility region from pBR322
   3265..3300    -  CDS            rop (fragment): Rop protein, which maintains plasmids at low copy number; rop
   3395..3499    +  promoter       AmpR promoter: bla
   3500..4360    +  CDS            AmpR: β-lactamase; bla; confers resistance to ampicillin, carbenicillin, and related antibiotics
   4531..5119    +  rep_origin     ori: high-copy-number ColE1/pMB1/pBR322/pUC origin of replication
   5302..5394    +  CDS            lacI (fragment): lac repressor; lacI; The lac repressor binds to the lac operator to inhibit transcription in E. coli. This inhibition can be relieved by adding lactose or isopropyl-β-D-thiogalactopyranoside (IPTG).
   5407..5428    +  protein_bind   CAP binding site: CAP binding activates transcription in the presence of cAMP. E. coli catabolite activator protein
   5443..5473    +  promoter       lac promoter: promoter for the E. coli lac operon
   5481..5497    +  protein_bind   lac operator: The lac repressor binds to the lac operator to inhibit transcription in E. coli. This inhibition can be relieved by adding lactose or isopropyl-β-D-thiogalactopyranoside (IPTG). lac repressor encoded by lacI
>Addgene plasmid #86763 | HA-PRAS40 F129A | addgene full sequence | sequence record 170533 | Addgene NGS Result
TTCGAGCTCGCCCGACATTGATTATTGACTAGTTATTAATAGTAATCAATTACGGGGTCATTAGTTCATA
GCCCATATATGGAGTTCCGCGTTACATAACTTACGGTAAATGGCCCGCCTGGCTGACCGCCCAACGACCC
CCGCCCATTGACGTCAATAATGACGTATGTTCCCATAGTAACGCCAATAGGGACTTTCCATTGACGTCAA
TGGGTGGAGTATTTACGGTAAACTGCCCACTTGGCAGTACATCAAGTGTATCATATGCCAAGTACGCCCC
CTATTGACGTCAATGACGGTAAATGGCCCGCCTGGCATTATGCCCAGTACATGACCTTATGGGACTTTCC
TACTTGGCAGTACATCTACGTATTAGTCATCGCTATTACCATGGTGATGCGGTTTTGGCAGTACATCAAT
GGGCGTGGATAGCGGTTTGACTCACGGGGATTTCCAAGTCTCCACCCCATTGACGTCAATGGGAGTTTGT
TTTGGCACCAAAATCAACGGGACTTTCCAAAATGTCGTAACAACTCCGCCCCATTGACGCAAATGGGCGG
TAGGCGTGTACGGTGGGAGGTCTATATAAGCAGAGCTCGTTTAGTGAACCGTCAGATCGCCTGGAGACGC
CATCCACGCTGTTTTGACCTCCATAGAAGACACCGGGACCGATCCAGCCTCCGCGGCCGGGAACGGTGCA
TTGGAACGCGGATTCCCCGTGCCAAGAGTGACGTAAGTACCGCCTATAGAGTCTATAGGCCCACCCCCTT
GGCTTCGTTAGAACGCGGCTACAATTAATACATAACCTTATGTATCATACACATACGATTTAGGTGACAC
TATAGAATAACATCCACTTTGCCTTTCTCTCCACAGGTGTCCACTCCCAGGTCCAACTGCACCTCGGTTC
TATCGATTGAATTCCCGAACCGACAGTCGGTCTCTTCACCAAGGCCATTCGCGCCACCATGGGCTACCCC
TATGATGTGCCTGACTACGCAGATCTCAATGGTGGTGGTGGTGGGTCGACG
[99 nt withheld, positions 1032-1130]
GCCCCGCCGCCACCACCCCGCCCGGGCCCCTGTGCCTATCCTGCCCATGGTCGAGGAGCCCTGGCGGAGG
CAGCGCGCCGTTGCCTCCACGACATCGCACTGGCCCACAGGGCTGCCACTGCTGCTCGGCCTCCTGCGCC
CCCACCAGCACCACAGCCACCCAGTCCCACACCCAGCCCACCCCGGCCTACCCTGGCCAGAGAGGACAAC
GAGGAGGACGAGGATGAGCCCACAGAGACAGAGACCTCCGGGGAGCAGCTGGGCATTAGTGATAATGGAG
GGCTCGCTGTGATGGATGAGGACGCCACCCTCCAGGACCTTCCCCCCTTCTGTGAGTCAGACCCCGAGAG
TACAGATGATGGCAGCCTGAGCGAGGAGACCCCCGCCGGCCCCCCCACCTGCTCAGTGCCCCCAGCCTCA
GCCCTACCCACACAGCAGTACGCCAAGTCCCTGCCTGTGTCTGTGCCCGTCTGGGGCTTCAAGGAGAAGA
GGACAGAGGCGCGGTCATCAGATGAGGAGAATGGGCCGCCCTCTTCGCCCGACCTGGACCGCATCGCGGC
GAGC
[105 nt withheld, positions 1695-1799]
TGAGCGGCCGCTAAGTAAGTAAGGATCCCCAGCTTGGCCGCCATGGCCCAACTTGTTTATTGCAGCTTAT
AATGGTTACAAATAAAGCAATAGCATCACAAATTTCACAAATAAAGCATTTTTTTCACTGCATTCTAGTT
GTGGTTTGTCCAAACTCATCAATGTATCTTATCATGTCTGGATCGGGAATTAATTCGGCGCAGCACCATG
GCCTGAAATAACCTCTGAAAGAGGAACTTGGTTAGGTACCTTCTGAGGCGGAAAGAACCAGCTGTGGAAT
GTGTGTCAGTTAGGGTGTGGAAAGTCCCCAGGCTCCCCAGCAGGCAGAAGTATGCAAAGCATGCATCTCA
ATTAGTCAGCAACCAGGTGTGGAAAGTCCCCAGGCTCCCCAGCAGGCAGAAGTATGCAAAGCATGCATCT
CAATTAGTCAGCAACCATAGTCCCGCCCCTAACTCCGCCCATCCCGCCCCTAACTCCGCCCAGTTCCGCC
CATTCTCCGCCCCATGGCTGACTAATTTTTTTTATTTATGCAGAGGCCGAGGCCGCCTCGGCCTCTGAGC
TATTCCAGAAGTAGTGAGGAGGCTTTTTTGGAGGCCTAGGCTTTTGCAAAAAGCTGTTAACAGCTTGGCA
CTGGCCGTCGTTTTACAACGTCGTGACTGGGAAAACCCTGGCGTTACCCAACTTAATCGCCTTGCAGCAC
ATCCCCCTTTCGCCAGCTGGCGTAATAGCGAAGAGGCCCGCACCGATCGCCCTTCCCAACAGTTGCGCAG
CCTGAATGGCGAATGGCGCCTGATGCGGTATTTTCTCCTTACGCATCTGTGCGGTATTTCACACCGCATA
[142 nt withheld, positions 2640-2781]
C
[141 nt withheld, positions 2783-2923]
CCTTTGACGTTGGAGTCCACGTTCTTT
[37 nt withheld, positions 2951-2987]
ACCCTATCTCGGGCTATTCTTTTGATTTATAAGGGATTTTGCCGATTTCGGCCTATTGGTTAAAAAATGA
GCTGATTTAACAAAAATTTAACGCGAATTTTAACAAAATATTAACGTTTACAATTTTATGGTGCACTCTC
AGTACAATCTGCTCTGATGCCGCATAGTTAAGCCAGCCCCGACACCCGCCAACACCCGCTGACGCGCCCT
GACGGGCTTGTCTGCTCCCGGCATCCGCTTACAGACAAGCTGTGACCGTCTCCGGGAGCTGCATGTGTCA
GAGGTTTTCACCGTCATCACCGAAACGCGCGAGACGAAAGGGCCTCGTGATACGCCTATTTTTATAGGTT
AATGTCATGATAATAATGGTTTCTTAGACGTCAGGTGGCACTTTTCGGGGAAATGTGCGCGGAACCCCTA
TTTGTTTATTTTTCTAAATACATTCAAATATGTATCCGCTCATGAGACAATAACCCTGATAAATGCTTCA
ATAATATTGAAAAAGGAAGAGTATGAGTATTCAACATTTCCGTGTCGCCCTTATTCCCTTTTTTGCGGCA
TTTTGCCTTCCTGTTTTTGCTCACCCAGAAACGCTGGTGAAAGTAAAAGATGCTGAAGATCAGTTGGGTG
CACGAGTGGGTTACATCGAACTGGATCTCAACAGCGGTAAGATCCTTGAGAGTTTTCGCCCCGAAGAACG
TTTTCCAATGATGAGCACTTTTAAAGTTCTGCTATGTGGCGCGGTATTATCCCGTATTGACGCCGGGCAA
GAGCAACTCGGTCGCCGCATACACTATTCTCAGAATGACTTGGTTGAGTACTCACCAGTCACAGAAAAGC
ATCTTACGGATGGCATGACAGTAAGAGAATTATGCAGTGCTGCCATAACCATGAGTGATAACACTGCGGC
CAACTTACTTCTGACAACGATCGGAGGACCGAAGGAGCTAACCGCTTTTTTGCACAACATGGGGGATCAT
GTAACTCGCCTTGATCGTTGGGAACCGGAGCTGAATGAAGCCATACCAAACGACGAGCGTGACACCACGA
TGCCTGTAGCAATGGCAACAACGTTGCGCAAACTATTAACTGGCGAACTACTTACTCTAGCTTCCCGGCA
ACAATTAATAGACTGGATGGAGGCGGATAAAGTTGCAGGACCACTTCTGCGCTCGGCCCTTCCGGCTGGC
TGGTTTATTGCTGATAAATCTGGAGCCGGTGAGCGTGGGTCTCGCGGTATCATTGCAGCACTGGGGCCAG
ATGGTAAGCCCTCCCGTATCGTAGTTATCTACACGACGGGGAGTCAGGCAACTATGGATGAACGAAATAG
ACAGATCGCTGAGATAGGTGCCTCACTGATTAAGCATTGGTAACTGTCAGACCAAGTTTACTCATATATA
CTTTAGATTGATTTAAAACTTCATTTTTAATTTAAAAGGATCTAGGTGAAGATCCTTTTTGATAATCTCA
TGACCAAAATCCCTTAACGTGAGTTTTCGTTCCACTGAGCGTCAGACCCCGTAGAAAAGATCAAAGGATC
TTCTTGAGATCCTTTTTTTCTGCGCGTAATCTGCTGCTTGCAAACAAAAAAACCACCGCTACCAGCGGTG
GTTTGTTTGCCGGATCAAGAGCTACCAACTCTTTTTCCGAAGGTAACTGGCTTCAGCAGAGCGCAGATAC
CAAATACTGTTCTTCTAGTGTAGCCGTAGTTAGGCCACCACTTCAAGAACTCTGTAGCACCGCCTACATA
CCTCGCTCTGCTAATCCTGTTACCAGTGGCTGCTGCCAGTGGCGATAAGTCGTGTCTTACCGGGTTGGAC
TCAAGACGATAGTTACCGGATAAGGCGCAGCGGTCGGGCTGAACGGGGGGTTCGTGCACACAGCCCAGCT
TGGAGCGAACGACCTACACCGAACTGAGATACCTACAGCGTGAGCTATGAGAAAGCGCCACGCTTCCCGA
AGGGAGAAAGGCGGACAGGTATCCGGTAAGCGGCAGGGTCGGAACAGGAGAGCGCACGAGGGAGCTTCCA
GGGGGAAACGCCTGGTATCTTTATAGTCCTGTCGGGTTTCGCCACCTCTGACTTGAGCGTCGATTTTTGT
GATGCTCGTCAGGGGGGCGGAGCCTATGGAAAAACGCCAGCAACGCGGCCTTTTTACGGTTCCTGGCCTT
TTGCTGGCCTTTTGCTCACATGTTCTTTCCTGCGTTATCCCCTGATTCTGTGGATAACCGTATTACCGCC
TTTGAGTGAGCTGATACCGCTCGCCGCAGCCGAACGACCGAGCGCAGCGAGTCAGTGAGCGAGGAAGCGG
AAGAGCGCCCAATACGCAAACCGCCTCTCCCCGCGCGTTGGCCGATTCATTAATGCAGCTGGCACGACAG
GTTTCCCGACTGGAAAGCGGGCAGTGAGCGCAACGCAATTAATGTGAGTTAGCTCACTCATTAGGCACCC
CAGGCTTTACACTTTATGCTTCCGGCTCGTATGTTGTGTGGAATTGTGAGCGGATAACAATTTCACACAG
GAAACAGCTATGACATGATTACGAATTAA
